>Addgene plasmid #8984 | pRK7-HA-S6K1-WT | addgene full sequence | sequence record 155339 | Addgene NGS results
AGCGCCCAATACGCAAACCGCCTCTCCCCGCGCGTTGGCCGATTCATTAATGCAGCTGGCACGACAGGTT
TCCCGACTGGAAAGCGGGCAGTGAGCGCAACGCAATTAATGTGAGTTAGCTCACTCATTAGGCACCCCAG
GCTTTACACTTTATGCTTCCGGCTCGTATGTTGTGTGGAATTGTGAGCGGATAACAATTTCACACAGGAA
ACAGCTATGACATGATTACGAATTAATTCGAGCTCGCCCGACATTGATTATTGACTAGTTATTAATAGTA
ATCAATTACGGGGTCATTAGTTCATAGCCCATATATGGAGTTCCGCGTTACATAACTTACGGTAAATGGC
CCGCCTGGCTGACCGCCCAACGACCCCCGCCCATTGACGTCAATAATGACGTATGTTCCCATAGTAACGC
CAATAGGGACTTTCCATTGACGTCAATGGGTGGAGTATTTACGGTAAACTGCCCACTTGGCAGTACATCA
AGTGTATCATATGCCAAGTACGCCCCCTATTGACGTCAATGACGGTAAATGGCCCGCCTGGCATTATGCC
CAGTACATGACCTTATGGGACTTTCCTACTTGGCAGTACATCTACGTATTAGTCATCGCTATTACCATGG
TGATGCGGTTTTGGCAGTACATCAATGGGCGTGGATAGCGGTTTGACTCACGGGGATTTCCAAGTCTCCA
CCCCATTGACGTCAATGGGAGTTTGTTTTGGCACCAAAATCAACGGGACTTTCCAAAATGTCGTAACAAC
TCCGCCCCATTGACGCAAATGGGCGGTAGGCGTGTACGGTGGGAGGTCTATATAAGCAGAGCTCGTTTAG
TGAACCGTCAGATCGCCTGGAGACGCCATCCACGCTGTTTTGACCTCCATAGAAGACACCGGGACCGATC
CAGCCTCCGCGGCCGGGAACGGTGCATTGGAACGCGGATTCCCCGTGCCAAGAGTGACGTAAGTACCGCC
TATAGAGTCTATAGGCCCACCCCCTTGGCTTCGTTAGAACGCGGCTACAATTAATACATAACCTTATGTA
TCATACACATACGATTTAGGTGACACTATAGAATAACATCCACTTTGCCTTTCTCTCCACAGGTGTCCAC
TCCCAGGTCCAACTGCACCTCGGTTCTAAGCTTCTGCAGGTCGACTCTAGAATGTACCCATACGATGTTC
CAGATTACGCTGCAGGAGTGTTTGACATAGACCTGGACCAGCCAGAGGATGCAGGCTCTGAGGATGAGCT
GGAGGAGGGGGGTCAGTTAAATGAAAGCATGGACCATGGGGGAGTTGGACCATATGAACTTGGCATGGAA
CATTGTGAGAAATTTGAAATCTCAGAAACTAGTGTGAACAGAGGGCCAGAAAAAATCAGACCAGAATGTT
TTGAGCTACTTCGGGTACTTGGTAAAGGGGGCTATGGAAAGGTTTTTCAAGTACGAAAAGTAACAGGAGC
AAATACTGGGAAGATATTTGCCATGAAGGTGCTTAAAAAGGCAATGATAGTAAGAAATGCTAAAGATACA
GCTCATACAAAAGCAGAGCGGAATATTCTGGAGGAAGTAAAGCATCCCTTCATCGTGGATTTAATTTATG
CCTTTCAGACCGGTGGAAAACTCTACCTCATCCTTGAGTATCTCAGTGGAGGAGAACTATTTATGCAGTT
AGAAAGAGAGGGGATATTCATGGAAGATACAGCTTGCTTTTACTTGGCTGAAATCTCCATGGCTTTGGGG
CATTTACATCAAAAAGGGATCATCTACAGAGACCTGAAGCCGGAGAACATCATGCTTAATCACCAAGGTC
ACGTGAAGCTGACAGACTTTGGACTATGCAAAGAATCTATTCATGATGGAACAGTCACGCACACATTTTG
TGGAACAATAGAATACATGGCCCCTGAAATCTTGATGAGAAGCGGCCACAACCGTGCTGTGGATTGGTGG
AGTTTGGGAGCATTAATGTATGACATGCTGACTGGAGCACCTCCATTCACTGGGGAGAATAGAAAGAAAA
CAATTGACAAAATCCTCAAATGTAAACTTAATTTGCCTCCCTACCTCACACAAGAAGCTCGAGATCTGCT
TAAAAAGCTGCTGAAAAGAAATGCTGCTTCTCGTCTTGGAGCTGGCCCTGGGGATGCTGGAGAAGTCCAA
GCGCATCCATTTTTTAGACACATTAACTGGGAAGAGCTTTTGGCTCGGAAGGTGGAGCCCCCCTTTAAGC
CTCTGTTGCAATCTGAAGAGGATGTGAGTCAGTTTGATTCAAAGTTTACTCGTCAGACACCTGTTGACAG
CCCCGATGACTCAACTCTCAGTGAAAGTGCCAACCAGGTCTTTCTGGGTTTTACATATGTGGCTCCATCT
GTACTTGAAAGTGTGAAAGAAAAGTTTTCTTTTGAACCAAAAATCCGATCGCCTCGAAGATTTATTGGTA
GCCCACGAACGCCTGTCAGCCCAGTCAAATTCTCTCCTGGGGATTTCTGGGGACGAGGTGCTTCAGCCAG
CACAGCAAATCCTCAGACACCTGTGGAATACCCAATGGAAACAAGTGGAATAGAGCAGATGGATGTGACA
ACGAGCGGGGAAGCTTCAGCGCCACTTCCAATCCGACAGCCCAACTCTGGGCCATACAAAAAACAAGCTT
TTCCTATGATCTCCAAACGGCCAGAGCACCTGCGTATGAATCTATGATGAAACAATGCTTTTATTAATGC
AAATGCAAAAAGGAAACAAATCCTGGAAGGGGATGTGTGAGGATCCCCCGGGCTGCAGGAATTCAATCGA
TGGCCGCCATGGCCCAACTTGTTTATTGCAGCTTATAATGGTTACAAATAAAGCAATAGCATCACAAATT
TCACAAATAAAGCATTTTTTTCACTGCATTCTAGTTGTGGTTTGTCCAAACTCATCAATGTATCTTATCA
TGTCTGGATCGGGAATTAATTCGGCGCAGCACCATGGCCTGAAATAACCTCTGAAAGAGGAACTTGGTTA
GGTACCTTCTGAGGCGGAAAGAACCAGCTGTGGAATGTGTGTCAGTTAGGGTGTGGAAAGTCCCCAGGCT
CCCCAGCAGGCAGAAGTATGCAAAGCATGCATCTCAATTAGTCAGCAACCAGGTGTGGAAAGTCCCCAGG
CTCCCCAGCAGGCAGAAGTATGCAAAGCATGCATCTCAATTAGTCAGCAACCATAGTCCCGCCCCTAACT
CCGCCCATCCCGCCCCTAACTCCGCCCAGTTCCGCCCATTCTCCGCCCCATGGCTGACTAATTTTTTTTA
TTTATGCAGAGGCCGAGGCCGCCTCGGCCTCTGAGCTATTCCAGAAGTAGTGAGGAGGCTTTTTTGGAGG
CCTAGGCTTTTGCAAAAAGCTGTTAACAGCTTGGCACTGGCCGTCGTTTTACAACGTCGTGACTGGGAAA
ACCCTGGCGTTACCCAACTTAATCGCCTTGCAGCACATCCCCCTTTCGCCAGCTGGCGTAATAGCGAAGA
GGCCCGCACCGATCGCCCTTCCCAACAGTTGCGCAGCCTGAATGGCGAATGGCGCCTGATGCGGTATTTT
CTCCTTACGCATCTGTGCGGTATTTCACACCGCATA
[142 nt withheld, positions 3607-3748]
C
[141 nt withheld, positions 3750-3890]
CCTTTGACGTTGGAGTCCACGTTCTTT
[37 nt withheld, positions 3918-3954]
ACCCTATCTCGGGCTATTCTTTTGATTTATAAGGGATTTTGCCGATTTCGGCCTATTGGTTAAAAAATGA
GCTGATTTAACAAAAATTTAACGCGAATTTTAACAAAATATTAACGTTTACAATTTTATGGTGCACTCTC
AGTACAATCTGCTCTGATGCCGCATAGTTAAGCCAGCCCCGACACCCGCCAACACCCGCTGACGCGCCCT
GACGGGCTTGTCTGCTCCCGGCATCCGCTTACAGACAAGCTGTGACCGTCTCCGGGAGCTGCATGTGTCA
GAGGTTTTCACCGTCATCACCGAAACGCGCGAGACGAAAGGGCCTCGTGATACGCCTATTTTTATAGGTT
AATGTCATGATAATAATGGTTTCTTAGACGTCAGGTGGCACTTTTCGGGGAAATGTGCGCGGAACCCCTA
TTTGTTTATTTTTCTAAATACATTCAAATATGTATCCGCTCATGAGACAATAACCCTGATAAATGCTTCA
ATAATATTGAAAAAGGAAGAGTATGAGTATTCAACATTTCCGTGTCGCCCTTATTCCCTTTTTTGCGGCA
TTTTGCCTTCCTGTTTTTGCTCACCCAGAAACGCTGGTGAAAGTAAAAGATGCTGAAGATCAGTTGGGTG
CACGAGTGGGTTACATCGAACTGGATCTCAACAGCGGTAAGATCCTTGAGAGTTTTCGCCCCGAAGAACG
TTTTCCAATGATGAGCACTTTTAAAGTTCTGCTATGTGGCGCGGTATTATCCCGTATTGACGCCGGGCAA
GAGCAACTCGGTCGCCGCATACACTATTCTCAGAATGACTTGGTTGAGTACTCACCAGTCACAGAAAAGC
ATCTTACGGATGGCATGACAGTAAGAGAATTATGCAGTGCTGCCATAACCATGAGTGATAACACTGCGGC
CAACTTACTTCTGACAACGATCGGAGGACCGAAGGAGCTAACCGCTTTTTTGCACAACATGGGGGATCAT
GTAACTCGCCTTGATCGTTGGGAACCGGAGCTGAATGAAGCCATACCAAACGACGAGCGTGACACCACGA
TGCCTGTAGCAATGGCAACAACGTTGCGCAAACTATTAACTGGCGAACTACTTACTCTAGCTTCCCGGCA
ACAATTAATAGACTGGATGGAGGCGGATAAAGTTGCAGGACCACTTCTGCGCTCGGCCCTTCCGGCTGGC
TGGTTTATTGCTGATAAATCTGGAGCCGGTGAGCGTGGGTCTCGCGGTATCATTGCAGCACTGGGGCCAG
ATGGTAAGCCCTCCCGTATCGTAGTTATCTACACGACGGGGAGTCAGGCAACTATGGATGAACGAAATAG
ACAGATCGCTGAGATAGGTGCCTCACTGATTAAGCATTGGTAACTGTCAGACCAAGTTTACTCATATATA
CTTTAGATTGATTTAAAACTTCATTTTTAATTTAAAAGGATCTAGGTGAAGATCCTTTTTGATAATCTCA
TGACCAAAATCCCTTAACGTGAGTTTTCGTTCCACTGAGCGTCAGACCCCGTAGAAAAGATCAAAGGATC
TTCTTGAGATCCTTTTTTTCTGCGCGTAATCTGCTGCTTGCAAACAAAAAAACCACCGCTACCAGCGGTG
GTTTGTTTGCCGGATCAAGAGCTACCAACTCTTTTTCCGAAGGTAACTGGCTTCAGCAGAGCGCAGATAC
CAAATACTGTTCTTCTAGTGTAGCCGTAGTTAGGCCACCACTTCAAGAACTCTGTAGCACCGCCTACATA
CCTCGCTCTGCTAATCCTGTTACCAGTGGCTGCTGCCAGTGGCGATAAGTCGTGTCTTACCGGGTTGGAC
TCAAGACGATAGTTACCGGATAAGGCGCAGCGGTCGGGCTGAACGGGGGGTTCGTGCACACAGCCCAGCT
TGGAGCGAACGACCTACACCGAACTGAGATACCTACAGCGTGAGCTATGAGAAAGCGCCACGCTTCCCGA
AGGGAGAAAGGCGGACAGGTATCCGGTAAGCGGCAGGGTCGGAACAGGAGAGCGCACGAGGGAGCTTCCA
GGGGGAAACGCCTGGTATCTTTATAGTCCTGTCGGGTTTCGCCACCTCTGACTTGAGCGTCGATTTTTGT
GATGCTCGTCAGGGGGGCGGAGCCTATGGAAAAACGCCAGCAACGCGGCCTTTTTACGGTTCCTGGCCTT
TTGCTGGCCTTTTGCTCACATGTTCTTTCCTGCGTTATCCCCTGATTCTGTGGATAACCGTATTACCGCC
TTTGAGTGAGCTGATACCGCTCGCCGCAGCCGAACGACCGAGCGCAGCGAGTCAGTGAGCGAGGAAGCGG
AAG
Features (pLannotate 1.2.2; 22 found; start..end, strand, type, name):
      2..94      +  CDS            lacI (fragment): lac repressor; lacI; The lac repressor binds to the lac operator to inhibit transcription in E. coli. This inhibition can be relieved by adding lactose or isopropyl-β-D-thiogalactopyranoside (IPTG).
    107..128     +  protein_bind   CAP binding site: CAP binding activates transcription in the presence of cAMP. E. coli catabolite activator protein
    143..173     +  promoter       lac promoter: promoter for the E. coli lac operon
    181..197     +  protein_bind   lac operator: The lac repressor binds to the lac operator to inhibit transcription in E. coli. This inhibition can be relieved by adding lactose or isopropyl-β-D-thiogalactopyranoside (IPTG). lac repressor encoded by lacI
    250..629     +  enhancer       CMV enhancer: human cytomegalovirus immediate early enhancer
    630..833     +  promoter       CMV promoter: human cytomegalovirus (CMV) immediate early promoter
    969..1012    +  intron         CMV intron (fragment): modified intron A from human cytomegalovirus
   1064..1082    +  promoter       SP6 promoter: promoter for bacteriophage SP6 RNA polymerase
   1086..1123    +  CDS            IgH signal sequence (fragment): signal sequence from the mouse immunoglobulin heavy chain variable region
   1154..1171    -  misc_feature   MCS (fragment): pUC18/19 multiple cloning site
   1181..2704    +  CDS            Rps6kb1: KS6B1_RAT - Experimental evidence at protein level: Swiss-Prot protein existence level 1. Serine/threonine-protein kinase that acts downstream of mTOR signaling in response to growth factors and nutrients to promote cell proliferation, cell growth and cell cycle progression. Regulates protein synthesis through phosphorylation of EIF4B, RPS6 and EEF2K, and contributes to cell survival by repressing the pro-apoptotic function of BAD. Under conditions of nutrient depletion, the inactive form associates with the EIF3 translation initiation complex. Upon mitogenic stimulation, phosphorylation by th
   2771..2794    +  misc_feature   MCS (fragment): pBluescript multiple cloning site
   2816..2950    +  polyA_signal   SV40 poly(A) signal: SV40 polyadenylation signal
   3019..3376    +  promoter       SV40 promoter: SV40 enhancer and early promoter
   3395..3549    +  CDS            lacZα (fragment): LacZα fragment of β-galactosidase; lacZ fragment
   3555..3606    -  misc_feature   bom (fragment): basis of mobility region from pBR322
   3625..4005    +  rep_origin     M13 ori (sequence partly withheld): M13 bacteriophage origin of replication; arrow indicates direction of (+) strand synthesis
   4081..4130    -  misc_feature   bom (fragment): basis of mobility region from pBR322
   4232..4267    -  CDS            rop (fragment): Rop protein, which maintains plasmids at low copy number; rop
   4362..4466    +  promoter       AmpR promoter: bla
   4467..5327    +  CDS            AmpR: β-lactamase; bla; confers resistance to ampicillin, carbenicillin, and related antibiotics
   5498..6086    +  rep_origin     ori: high-copy-number ColE1/pMB1/pBR322/pUC origin of replication
