[The description below was written by a language model from this plasmid's Addgene catalogue record and pLannotate feature annotations shown in this document.]
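Description:
pRK7-HA-S6K1-WT is a mammalian expression plasmid built on the pRK7 backbone (about 4.7 kb) that carries the wild-type rat S6K1 coding sequence (Rps6kb1, also called p70 S6K-alpha). The insert is roughly 1.5 kb and sits between retained XbaI and EcoRI sites, and the full sequenced construct is 6,267 nt. In bacteria the plasmid replicates from a high-copy ColE1/pUC-type origin and is selected with ampicillin through the β-lactamase gene and its own promoter. An M13 phage origin is also annotated, which in principle allows single-stranded DNA production. Short fragments of lacI, lacZα, rop, the bom region and the lac promoter/operator appear to be leftovers from the vector's ancestry, not functional units.

Expression in mammalian cells is driven by the human cytomegalovirus immediate-early enhancer and promoter. This is followed by a fragment of CMV intron A and an SP6 phage promoter, which also serves as the 5′ sequencing primer site. The Rps6kb1 open reading frame lies downstream and is terminated by an SV40 polyadenylation signal. An SV40 enhancer/early promoter region follows the poly(A) signal, but no mammalian selection marker is annotated, so the plasmid appears suited to transient transfection. The catalogue entry lists an N-terminal HA epitope tag on the insert. The feature table does not annotate this tag separately, and it does flag a short fragment resembling an IgH signal sequence just upstream of the insert.

S6K1 is a serine/threonine kinase that acts downstream of mTOR to promote protein synthesis and cell growth. The associated work concerns a conserved motif required for mTOR signalling, and this construct provides HA-tagged wild-type kinase for detection or immunoprecipitation, probably as the reference for mutant versions.
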