Addgene plasmid #8984: pRK7-HA-S6K1-WT
Depositing lab: John Blenis. Publication: Identification of a conserved motif required for mTOR signaling. Schalm SS, Blenis J. Curr Biol. 2002 Apr 16. 12(8):632-9. 10.1016/S0960-9822(02)00762-5 PubMed 11967149.
Backbone
  Vector backbone: pRK7
  Backbone size w/o insert (bp): 4700
  Vector type: Mammalian Expression
Growth in bacteria
  Bacterial resistance: Ampicillin, 100 μg/mL
  Growth temperature: 37°C
  Growth strain: DH5alpha
  Copy number: High Copy
Gene/Insert
  Gene/Insert name: S6K1
  Species: R. norvegicus (rat)
  Insert size (bp): 1500
  Entrez Gene: Rps6kb1 (a.k.a. p70 S6K-alpha)
  Tag / fusion protein: HA (N terminal on insert)
  Cloning method: Restriction Enzyme; 5′ cloning site XbaI (not destroyed); 3′ cloning site EcoRI (not destroyed)
  Sequencing primers: 5′ SP6; 3′ SV40pA-R
Terms and licenses: Academic/Nonprofit Terms; Industry Terms: Not Available to Industry
How to cite: pRK7-HA-S6K1-WT was a gift from John Blenis (Addgene plasmid # 8984 ; http://n2t.net/addgene:8984 ; RRID:Addgene_8984)
