>Addgene plasmid #8984 | pRK7-HA-S6K1-WT | addgene partial sequence | sequence record 17523 | 8984 with rRps6-F (ATTTGCCTCCCTACCTCACA)
CTGCTGAAAGAAATGCTGCTTCTCGTCTTGGAGCTGGCCCTGGGGATGCTGGAGAAGTCCAAGCGCATCC
ATTTTTTAGACACATTAACTGGGAAGAGCTTTTGGCTCGGAAGGTGGAGCCCCCCTTTAAGCCTCTGTTG
CAATCTGAAGAGGATGTGAGTCAGTTTGATTCAAAGTTTACTCGTCAGACACCTGTTGACAGCCCCGATG
ACTCAACTCTCAGTGAAAGTGCCAACCAGGTCTTTCTGGGTTTTACATATGTGGCTCCATCTGTACTTGA
AAGTGTGAAAGAAAAGTTTTCTTTTGAACCAAAAATCCGATCGCCTCGAAGATTTATTGGTAGCCCACGA
ACGCCTGTCAGCCCAGTCAAATTCTCTCCTGGGGATTTCTGGGGACGAGGTGCTTCAGCCAGCACAGCAA
ATCCTCAGACACCTGTGGAATACCCAATGGAAACAAGTGGAATAGAGCAGATGGATGTGACAACGAGCGG
GGAAGCTTCAGCGCCACTTCCAATCCGACAGCCCAACTCTGGGCCATACAAAAAACAAGCTTTTCCTATG
ATCTCCAAACGGCCAGAGCACCTGCGTATGAATCTATGATGAAACAATGCTTTTATTAATGCAAATGCAA
AAAGGAAACAAATCCTGGAAGGGGATGTGTGAGGATCCCCCGGGCTGCAGGAATTCAATCGATGGCCGCC
ATGGCCCAACTTGTTTATTGCAGCTTATAATG
