>Addgene plasmid #8984 | pRK7-HA-S6K1-WT | addgene partial sequence | sequence record 17524 | 8984 with SP6
CCGGTGTCCCTCCCAGGTCCAACTGCACCTCGGTTCTAAGCTTCTGCAGGTCGACTCTAGAATGTACCCA
TACGATGTTCCAGATTACGCTGCAGGAGTGTTTGACATAGACCTGGACCAGCCAGAGGATGCAGGCTCTG
AGGATGAGCTGGAGGAGGGGGGTCAGTTAAATGAAAGCTTGGACCATGGGGGAGTTGGACCTTATGAACT
