>Addgene plasmid #8984 | pRK7-HA-S6K1-WT | addgene partial sequence | sequence record 47620 | SP6 5'-ATTTAGGTGACACTATAG-3'
GGTGTCACTCCCGGTCCAACTGCACCTCGGTTCTAAGCTTCTGCAGGTCGACTCTAGAATGTACCCATAC
GATGTTCCAGATTACGCTGCAGGAGTGTTTGACATAGACCTGGACCAGCCAGAGGATGCAGGCTCTGAGG
ATGAGCTGGAGGAGGGGGGTCAGTTAAATGAAAGCATGGACCATGGGGGAGTTGGACCATATGAACTTGG
CATGGAACATTGTGAGAAATTTGAAATCTCAGAAACTAGTGTGAACAGAGGGCCAGAAAAAATCAGACCA
GAATGTTTTGAGCTACTTCGGGTACTTGGTAAAGGGGGCTATGGAAAGGTTTTTCAAGTACGAAAAGTAA
CAGGAGCAAATACTGGGAAGATATTTGCCATGAAGGTGCTTAAAAAGGCAATGATAGTAAGAAATGCTAA
AGATACAGCTCATACAAAAGCAGAGCGGAATATTCTGGAGGAAGTAAAGCATCCCTTCATCGTGGATTTA
ATTTATGCCTTTCAGACCGGTGGAAAACTCTACCTCATCCTTGAGTATCTCAGTGGAGGAGAACTATTTA
TGCAGTTAGAAAGAGAGGGGATATTCATGGAAGATACAGCTTGCTTTTACTTGGCTGAAATCTCCATGGC
TTTGGGGCATTTACATCAAAAAGGGATCATCTACAGAGACCTGAAGCCGGAGAACATCATGCTTAATCAC
CAAGGTCACGTGAAGCTGACAGACTTTGGACTATGCAAAGAATCTATTCATGATGGAACAGTCACGCACA
CATTTTGTGGAACAATAGAATACATGGCCCCTGAAATCTTGATGAGAAGCGGCCACAACCGTGCTGTGGA
TTGGTGGAGTTTGGGAGCATTAATGTATGACATGCTGACTGGAGCACCTCCA
